Addgene plasmid #20546: pWZL Neo Myr Flag NEK11
Depositing lab: William Hahn & Jean Zhao. Depositing organization: Dana-Farber Cancer Institute. Publication: Integrative Genomic Approaches Identify IKBKE as a Breast Cancer Oncogene (Kinase Library Clones). Boehm JS, Zhao JJ, Yao J, Kim SY, Firestein R, Dunn IF, Sjostrom SK, Garraway LA, Weremowicz S, Richardson AL, Greulich H, Stewart CJ, Mulvey LA, Shen RR, Ambrogio L, Hirozane-Kishikawa T, Hill DE, Vidal M, Meyerson M, Grenier JK, Hinkle G, Root DE, Roberts TM, Lander ES, Polyak K, Hahn WC. Cell. 2007 Jun 15. 129(6):1065-1079. 10.1016/j.cell.2007.03.052 PubMed 17574021.
Backbone
  Vector backbone: pWZL-Neo-Myr-Flag-DEST
  Backbone manufacturer: William Hahn Lab (available at Addgene, #15300)
  Vector type: Mammalian Expression, Retroviral
  Selectable markers: Neomycin (select with G418)
Growth in bacteria
  Bacterial resistance: Ampicillin, 100 μg/mL
  Growth temperature: 37°C
  Growth strain: Stbl3
  Growth instructions: Stbl3 cells to prevent recombination.
  Copy number: Unknown
Gene/Insert
  Gene/Insert name: NEK11 (alt name: NIMA (never in mitosis gene a)- related kinase 11)
  Species: H. sapiens (human)
  GenBank ID: NM_024800
  Entrez Gene: NEK11
  Tag / fusion protein: Myr (N terminal on backbone); Flag (N terminal on backbone)
  Cloning method: Gateway Cloning
  Sequencing primers: 5′ pWZL-Fwd (GAA CCT CCT CGT TCG ACC); 3′ pWZL-Rev (TTC CGG GCC CTC ACA TTG)
Resource information
  A portion of this plasmid was derived from a plasmid made by: 4-C7
Terms and licenses: Academic/Nonprofit Terms; Industry Terms: Not Available to Industry
Depositor comments: ORFs were cloned into Gateway compatible pEntry vectors. An LR recombination reaction was performed to move the ORF to pWZL-Neo-Myr-Flag DEST such that the ORF would have 5' myristoylation and flag tags. This plasmid is part of a kinase library, and the gene has been verified, but has not been fully sequenced for minor mutations. Please see the following link for plasmids from this article that are not part of the kinase library http://www.addgene.org/pubmed/17574021
How to cite: pWZL Neo Myr Flag NEK11 was a gift from William Hahn & Jean Zhao (Addgene plasmid # 20546 ; http://n2t.net/addgene:20546 ; RRID:Addgene_20546)
