[The description below was written by a language model from this plasmid's Addgene catalogue record.]
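Description:
pWZL Neo Myr Flag NEK11 is a retroviral mammalian expression plasmid that carries the human NEK11 open reading frame (NIMA-related kinase 11) in the pWZL-Neo-Myr-Flag-DEST Gateway destination backbone. The ORF was first cloned into a Gateway entry vector and then moved into the destination vector by an LR recombination reaction. This places it in frame behind backbone-encoded N-terminal myristoylation and Flag sequences. The myristoylation signal directs lipid modification of the fusion protein and so targets it to membranes, a strategy commonly used to promote kinase activation. The Flag epitope allows detection or immunoprecipitation of the expressed protein. In bacteria the plasmid is selected with ampicillin and is kept in a recombination-deficient strain, because the repeated sequences typical of retroviral vectors can otherwise rearrange. Transduced or transfected mammalian cells are selected with G418 through the neomycin resistance marker.

No feature table accompanies the record, so the promoter driving the insert, the bacterial origin of replication and the arrangement of the viral elements are not stated, and copy number is listed as unknown. As a retroviral vector, it would normally be packaged into viral particles for stable delivery of the tagged kinase into target cells. The construct belongs to a library of myristoylated, Flag-tagged human kinase clones that was assembled for functional genomic screens for oncogenic kinases in a breast cancer study. The depositors note that the identity of the gene has been verified, but the clone has not been fully sequenced, so minor mutations cannot be excluded.
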