>Addgene plasmid #20546 | pWZL Neo Myr Flag NEK11 | addgene partial sequence | sequence record 26370 | 20546 with pWZL-Fwd
CTCCTTCTCTAGGCGCCGGCCGGATCCAGAATTCGCCACCATGGGGTCTTCAAAATCTAAACCAAAGGAC
CCCAGCCAGCGCCGGCGCAGGATCCGAGGTTACCTTGACTACAAAGACGATGACGACAAGCAATTGACAA
GTTTGTACAAAAAAGTTGGCATGCTGAAATTCCAAGAGGCAGCTAAGTGTGTGAGTGGATCAACAGCCAT
TTCCACTTATCCAAAGACCTTGATTGCAAGAAGATACGTGCTTCAACAAAAACTTGGCAGTGGAAGTTTT
GGAACTGTCTATCTGGTTTCAGACAAGAAAGCCAAACGAGGAGAGGAATTAAAGGTACTTAAGGAAATAT
CTGTTGGAGAACTAAATCCAAATGAAACTGTACAGGCCAATTTGGAAGCCCAACTCCTCTCCAAGCTGGA
CCACCCAGCCATTGTCAAGTTCCATGCAAGTTTTGTGGAGCAAGATAATTTCTGCATTATCACGGAGTAC
TGTGAGGGCCGAGATCTGGACGATAAAATTCAGGAATATAAACAAGCTGGAAAAATCTTTCCAGAAAATC
AAATAATAGAATGGTTTATCCAGCTGCTGCTGGGAGTTGACTACATGCATGAGAGGAGGATACTTCATCG
AGACTTAAAGTCAAAGAATGTATTTCTGAAAAATAATCTCCTTAAATTGGAGATTTTGGAGTTTCTCGAC
TTCTAATGGGATCCTGTGACCTGGCCACAACTTTAACTGGAACTCCCCATTATATGAGTCCTGAGGCTCT
GAAACACCA
